Addgene plasmid #215610: pPB-TetON-mEGFP-NGN2_WT
Purpose: For integration of NGN2 WT T2A mEGFP
Depositing lab: Denes Hnisz. Publication: An activity-specificity trade-off encoded in human transcription factors. Naderi J, Magalhaes AP, Kibar G, Stik G, Zhang Y, Mackowiak SD, Wieler HM, Rossi F, Buschow R, Christou-Kent M, Alcoverro-Bertran M, Graf T, Vingron M, Hnisz D. Nat Cell Biol. 2024 Aug;26(8):1309-1321. doi: 10.1038/s41556-024-01411-0. Epub 2024 Jul 5. PubMed 38969762.
Backbone
  Vector backbone: PB-TetON
  Vector type: Mammalian Expression
Growth in bacteria
  Bacterial resistance: Ampicillin, 100 μg/mL
  Growth temperature: 37°C
  Growth strain: DH5alpha
  Copy number: High Copy
Gene/Insert
  Gene/Insert name: NGN2
  Species: H. sapiens (human)
  Entrez Gene: NEUROG2 (a.k.a. Atoh4, Math4A, NGN2, bHLHa8, ngn-2)
  Tag / fusion protein: T2A mEGFP (C terminal on insert)
  Cloning method: Gibson Cloning
Terms and licenses: Academic/Nonprofit Terms; Industry Terms: Not Available to Industry
How to cite: pPB-TetON-mEGFP-NGN2_WT was a gift from Denes Hnisz (Addgene plasmid # 215610 ; http://n2t.net/addgene:215610 ; RRID:Addgene_215610)
