[The description below was written by a language model from this plasmid's Addgene catalogue record and pLannotate feature annotations shown in this document.]
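Description:
pPB-TetON-mEGFP-NGN2_WT is a 9.2 kb mammalian expression plasmid built on the PB-TetON backbone and intended, per the record, for genomic integration of a doxycycline-inducible wild-type human NGN2 (NEUROG2) cassette. The "PB" in the name suggests a piggyBac transposon design, but the automated annotation does not identify transposon terminal repeats, so this cannot be confirmed from the feature table. In bacteria the plasmid is maintained at high copy through a ColE1/pUC-type origin and selected with ampicillin (AmpR). An f1 origin and remnants of lac/lacZα cloning-vector sequence are also present. Two short matches to a lambda phage portal protein flank the mammalian cassettes and are most likely incidental backbone or stuffer sequence.

The inducible unit consists of a TRE3G promoter driving an N-terminal 3xFLAG tag fused to the NEUROG2 coding sequence, followed by an EGFP-family reporter (mEGFP according to the catalogue). The catalogue describes the link between the two as a T2A peptide, which would yield separate NGN2 and fluorescent proteins from one transcript. The T2A itself is not annotated, though a short gap lies between the two coding regions. An HSV TK polyadenylation signal follows the reporter. A second, constitutive unit uses the EF-1α core promoter with an HTLV-1 LTR fragment to express a reverse tetracycline transactivator (annotated as rtTA3 with a VP16-derived activation domain) followed by puromycin N-acetyltransferase and an SV40 poly(A) signal. The element that couples these two coding regions is not annotated. This all-in-one layout allows puromycin selection of stable integrants and doxycycline-triggered NGN2 expression, with green fluorescence marking induced cells. NGN2 is a bHLH transcription factor involved in neuronal differentiation, and the associated study concerns activity and specificity in human transcription factors, with this plasmid carrying the wild-type version.
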