Features (pLannotate 1.2.2; 25 found; start..end, strand, type, name):
     21..140     +  CDS            B (fragment): PORTL_LAMBD - Experimental evidence at protein level: Swiss-Prot protein existence level 1. Forms the portal vertex of the capsid (PubMed:6228056, PubMed:6232391). This portal plays critical roles in head assembly, genome packaging, neck/tail attachment, and genome ejection (Probable). The portal protein multimerizes as a single ring-shaped homododecamer arranged around a central channel (PubMed:6232391). Binds to the terminase subunits to form the packaging machine (PubMed:7799432). From Escherichia phage lambda (Bacteriophage lambda).
    658..1036    +  promoter       TRE3G promoter: 3rd-generation Tet-responsive promoter that can be activated by binding of Tet-On® 3G
   1058..1123    +  CDS            3xFLAG: three tandem FLAG® epitope tags, followed by an enterokinase cleavage site
   1124..1939    +  CDS            NEUROG2: NGN2_HUMAN - Also known as ATOH4, BHLHA8, NGN2. Experimental evidence at protein level: Swiss-Prot protein existence level 1. Transcriptional regulator. Involved in neuronal differentiation. Activates transcription by binding to the E box (5'- CANNTG-3'). From Homo sapiens (Human).
   2000..2713    +  CDS            EGFP: EGFP is a basic (constitutively fluorescent) green fluorescent protein published in 1996, derived from Aequorea victoria. It is reported to be a rapidly-maturing weak dimer with moderate acid sensitivity.
   2844..2892    +  polyA_signal   HSV TK poly(A) signal: herpes simplex virus thymidine kinase polyadenylation signal (Cole and Stacy, 1985)
   2983..2999    -  polyA_signal   bGH poly(A) signal (fragment): bovine growth hormone polyadenylation signal
   3123..3334    +  promoter       EF-1α core promoter: core promoter for human elongation factor EF-1α
   3347..3615    +  LTR            5' LTR (truncated): truncated 5' long terminal repeat (LTR) from human T-cell leukemia virus (HTLV) type 1
   3649..4346    +  CDS            rtTA3 (fragment): reverse tetracycline transactivator 3 activates expression from Tet-responsive promoters in the presence of doxycycline
   4276..4386    +  CDS            VP48: 3 tandem repeats of the minimal activation domain of herpes simplex virus VP16 (Cheng et al., 2013)
   4447..5046    +  CDS            PuroR: puromycin N-acetyltransferase; pac from Streptomyces alboniger; confers resistance to puromycin
   5047..5074    +  misc_feature   WPRE (fragment): woodchuck hepatitis virus posttranscriptional regulatory element
   5079..5200    +  polyA_signal   SV40 poly(A) signal: SV40 polyadenylation signal
   5218..5310    +  ncRNA          G-CSF SLDE: Accession: RF00183 - G-CSF factor stem-loop destabilising element (SLDE)
   6007..6474    +  CDS            B (fragment): PORTL_LAMBD - Experimental evidence at protein level: Swiss-Prot protein existence level 1. Forms the portal vertex of the capsid (PubMed:6228056, PubMed:6232391). This portal plays critical roles in head assembly, genome packaging, neck/tail attachment, and genome ejection (Probable). The portal protein multimerizes as a single ring-shaped homododecamer arranged around a central channel (PubMed:6232391). Binds to the terminase subunits to form the packaging machine (PubMed:7799432). From Escherichia phage lambda (Bacteriophage lambda).
   6512..6528    -  protein_bind   lac operator: The lac repressor binds to the lac operator to inhibit transcription in E. coli. This inhibition can be relieved by adding lactose or isopropyl-β-D-thiogalactopyranoside (IPTG). lac repressor encoded by lacI
   6536..6566    -  promoter       lac promoter: promoter for the E. coli lac operon
   6581..6602    -  protein_bind   CAP binding site: CAP binding activates transcription in the presence of cAMP. E. coli catabolite activator protein
   6615..6707    -  CDS            lacI (fragment): lac repressor; lacI; The lac repressor binds to the lac operator to inhibit transcription in E. coli. This inhibition can be relieved by adding lactose or isopropyl-β-D-thiogalactopyranoside (IPTG).
   6890..7478    -  rep_origin     ori: high-copy-number ColE1/pMB1/pBR322/pUC origin of replication
   7649..8509    -  CDS            AmpR: β-lactamase; bla; confers resistance to ampicillin, carbenicillin, and related antibiotics
   8510..8614    -  promoter       AmpR promoter: bla
   8667..9095    -  rep_origin     f1 ori (sequence partly withheld): f1 bacteriophage origin of replication; arrow indicates direction of (+) strand synthesis
   9100..19      -  CDS            lacZα (fragment) (across the origin): LacZα fragment of β-galactosidase; lacZ fragment
>Addgene plasmid #215610 | pPB-TetON-mEGFP-NGN2_WT | addgene full sequence | sequence record 426923 | Addgene NGS Result
GTAAAACGACGGCCAGTGAGCGCGCCTCGTTCATTCACGTTTTTGAACCCGTGGAGGACGGGCAGACTCG
CGGTGCAAATGTGTTTTACAGCGTGATGGAGCAGATGAAGATGCTCGACACGCTGCAGAACACGCAGCTA
GATTAACCCTAGAAAGATAATCATATTGTGACGTACGTTAAAGATAATCATGTGTAAAATTGACGCATGT
GTTTTATCGGTCTGTATATCGAGGTTTATTTATTAATTTGAATAGATATTAAGTTTTATTATATTTACAC
TTACATACTAATAATAAATTCAACAAACAATTTATTTATGTTTATTTATTTATTAAAAAAAACAAAAACT
CAAAATTTCTTCTATAAAGTAACAAAACTTTTATGAGGGACAGCCCCCCCCCAAAGCCCCCAGGGATGTA
ATTACGTCCCTCCCCCGCTAGGGGGCAGCAGCGAGCCGCCCGGGGCTCCGCTCCGGTCCGGCGCTCCCCC
CGCATCCCCGAGCCGGCAGCGTGCGGGGACAGCCCGGGCACGGGGAAGGTGGCACGGGATCGCTTTCCTC
TGAACGCTTCTCGCTGCTCTTTGAGCCTGCAGACACCTGGGGGGATACGGGGAAAAGGCCTCCACGGCCA
CTAGTCTTTCGTCTTCAAGAATTCCTCGAGTTTACTCCCTATCAGTGATAGAGAACGTATGAAGAGTTTA
CTCCCTATCAGTGATAGAGAACGTATGCAGACTTTACTCCCTATCAGTGATAGAGAACGTATAAGGAGTT
TACTCCCTATCAGTGATAGAGAACGTATGACCAGTTTACTCCCTATCAGTGATAGAGAACGTATCTACAG
TTTACTCCCTATCAGTGATAGAGAACGTATATCCAGTTTACTCCCTATCAGTGATAGAGAACGTATAAGC
TTTAGGCGTGTACGGTGGGCGCCTATAAAAGCAGAGCTCGTTTAGTGAACCGTCAGATCGCCTGGAGCAA
TTCCACAACACTTTTGTCTTATACCAACTTTCCGTACCACTTCCTACCCTCGTAAAGGTCTAGAGCTAGC
CACCATGGACTACAAAGACCATGACGGTGATTATAAAGATCATGACATCGATTACAAGGATGACGATGAC
AAGATGTTCGTGAAGTCTGAAACTCTCGAACTCAAAGAAGAGGAAGATGTTCTGGTCTTGCTGGGTAGCG
CTAGCCCAGCACTGGCCGCACTCACTCCTCTCAGCAGCAGTGCGGATGAGGAAGAAGAAGAAGAACCCGG
GGCTTCCGGCGGAGCAAGGAGACAAAGAGGCGCAGAAGCGGGTCAAGGTGCCCGCGGTGGGGTTGCGGCA
GGTGCCGAAGGTTGTAGGCCAGCGCGTTTGCTTGGGTTGGTGCATGACTGTAAGCGCAGGCCCAGCCGCG
CACGAGCAGTGTCTAGAGGAGCGAAAACAGCGGAAACAGTACAAAGGATAAAGAAAACGAGGCGACTTAA
AGCAAATAATAGAGAACGCAATAGAATGCATAATTTGAATGCTGCCCTTGATGCCCTTCGTGAAGTCCTG
CCTACCTTTCCTGAAGATGCTAAACTTACGAAAATAGAAACACTCCGGTTTGCACATAATTATATTTGGG
CGCTGACTGAAACTTTGAGATTGGCCGACCATTGTGGTGGTGGTGGTGGCGGACTCCCAGGCGCCCTGTT
TAGCGAAGCGGTCCTCTTGTCACCCGGCGGGGCATCCGCAGCTTTGTCCTCTTCCGGCGATAGTCCATCC
CCTGCTTCTACTTGGTCATGTACGAATTCTCCAGCCCCATCTAGCAGTGTCAGCTCTAACTCTACGAGTC
CTTATTCCTGTACACTGTCCCCAGCGTCCCCCGCGGGCTCTGATATGGATTACTGGCAACCTCCTCCCCC
TGACAAGCACCGCTATGCACCTCACCTCCCCATAGCCAGGGATTGTATCGAGGGCAGAGGAAGTCTTCTA
ACATGCGGTGACGTGGAGGAGAATCCCGGCCCTAGTACCGTGAGCAAGGGCGAGGAGCTGTTCACCGGGG
TGGTGCCCATCCTGGTCGAGCTGGACGGCGACGTAAACGGCCACAAGTTCAGCGTGTCCGGCGAGGGCGA
GGGCGATGCCACCTACGGCAAGCTGACCCTGAAGTTCATCTGCACCACCGGCAAGCTGCCCGTGCCCTGG
CCCACCCTCGTGACCACCCTGACCTACGGCGTGCAGTGCTTCAGCCGCTACCCCGACCACATGAAGCAGC
ACGACTTCTTCAAGTCCGCCATGCCCGAAGGCTACGTCCAGGAGCGCACCATCTTCTTCAAGGACGACGG
CAACTACAAGACCCGCGCCGAGGTGAAGTTCGAGGGCGACACCCTGGTGAACCGCATCGAGCTGAAGGGC
ATCGACTTCAAGGAGGACGGCAACATCCTGGGGCACAAGCTGGAGTACAACTACAACAGCCACAACGTCT
ATATCATGGCCGACAAGCAGAAGAACGGCATCAAGGTGAACTTCAAGATCCGCCACAACATCGAGGACGG
CAGCGTGCAGCTCGCCGACCACTACCAGCAGAACACCCCCATCGGCGACGGCCCCGTGCTGCTGCCCGAC
AACCACTACCTGAGCACCCAGTCCGCCCTGAGCAAAGACCCCAACGAGAAGCGCGATCACATGGTCCTGC
TGGAGTTCGTGACCGCCGCCGGGATCACTCTCGGCATGGACGAGCTGTACAAGACCGGTTGACCGGTTAG
TAATGAGTTTAAACGGGGGAGGAAGACCGGTTGACCGGTTAGTAATGAGTTTAAACGGGGGAGGCTAACT
GAAACACGGAAGGAGACAATACCGGAAGGAACCCGCGCTATGACGGCAATAAAAAGACAGAATAAAACGC
ACGGGTGTTGGGTCGTTTGTTCATAAACGCGGGGTTCGGTCCCAGGGCTGGCACTCTGTCGATACCCCAC
CGAGACCCCATTGGGGCCAATACGCCCGCGTTTCTTCCTTTTCCCCACCCCACCCCCCAAGTTCGGGTGA
AGGCCCAGGGCTCGCAGCCAACGTCGGGGCGGCAGGCCCTGCCATAGCAGATCTGCGAAATCGGATCCAG
CTGAATCTAAGTGGATCTGCGATCGCTCCGGTGCCCGTCAGTGGGCAGAGCGCACATCGCCCACAGTCCC
CGAGAAGTTGGGGGGAGGGGTCGGCAATTGAACGGGTGCCTAGAGAAGGTGGCGCGGGGTAAACTGGGAA
AGTGATGTCGTGTACTGGCTCCGCCTTTTTCCCGAGGGTGGGGGAGAACCGTATATAAGTGCAGTAGTCG
CCGTGAACGTTCTTTTTCGCAACGGGTTTGCCGCCAGAACACAGCTGAAGCTTCGAGGGGCTCGCATCTC
TCCTTCACGCGCCCGCCGCCCTACCTGAGGCCGCCATCCACGCCGGTTGAGTCGCGTTCTGCCGCCTCCC
GCCTGTGGTGCCTCCTGAACTGCGTCCGCCGTCTAGGTAAGTTTAAAGCTCAGGTCGAGACCGGGCCTTT
GTCCGGCGCTCCCTTGGAGCCTACCTAGACTCAGCCGGCTCTCCACGCTTTGCCTGACCCTGCTTGCTCA
ACTCTACGTCTTTGTTTCGTTTTCTGTTCTGCGCCGTTACAGATCTAAGCTGTGACCGGCGCCTACTCTA
GAGCCGCCATGTCTAGACTGGACAAGAGCAAAGTCATAAACTCTGCTCTGGAATTACTCAATGGAGTCGG
TATCGAAGGCCTGACGACAAGGAAACTCGCTCAAAAGCTGGGAGTTGAGCAGCCTACCCTGTACTGGCAC
GTGAAGAACAAGCGGGCCCTGCTCGATGCCCTGCCAATCGAGATGCTGGACAGGCATCATACCCACTCCT
GCCCCCTGGAAGGCGAGTCATGGCAAGACTTTCTGCGGAACAACGCCAAGTCATACCGCTGTGCTCTCCT
CTCACATCGCGACGGGGCTAAAGTGCATCTCGGCACCCGCCCAACAGAGAAACAGTACGAAACCCTGGAA
AATCAGCTCGCGTTCCTGTGTCAGCAAGGCTTCTCCCTGGAGAACGCACTGTACGCTCTGTCCGCCGTGG
GCCACTTTACACTGGGCTGCGTATTGGAGGAACAGGAGCATCAAGTAGCAAAAGAGGAAAGAGAGACACC
TACCACCGATTCTATGCCCCCACTTCTGAAACAAGCAATTGAGCTGTTCGACCGGCAGGGAGCCGAACCT
GCCTTCCTTTTCGGCCTGGAACTAATCATATGTGGCCTGGAGAAACAGCTAAAGTGCGAAAGCGGCGGGC
CGACCGACGCCCTTGACGATTTTGACTTAGACATGCTCCCAGCCGATGCCCTTGACGACTTTGACCTTGA
TATGCTGCCTGCTGACGCTCTTGACGATTTTGACCTTGACATGCTCCCCGGGGAGGGCAGAGGAAGTCTT
CTAACATGCGGTGACGTGGAGGAGAATCCCGGCCCTATGACCGAGTACAAGCCCACGGTGCGCCTCGCCA
CCCGCGACGACGTCCCCAGGGCCGTACGCACCCTCGCCGCCGCGTTCGCCGACTACCCCGCCACGCGCCA
CACCGTCGATCCGGACCGCCACATCGAGCGGGTCACCGAGCTGCAAGAACTCTTCCTCACGCGCGTCGGG
CTCGACATCGGCAAGGTGTGGGTCGCGGACGACGGCGCCGCGGTGGCGGTCTGGACCACGCCGGAGAGCG
TCGAAGCGGGGGCGGTGTTCGCCGAGATCGGCCCGCGCATGGCCGAGTTGAGCGGTTCCCGGCTGGCCGC
GCAGCAACAGATGGAAGGCCTCCTGGCGCCGCACCGGCCCAAGGAGCCCGCGTGGTTCCTGGCCACCGTC
GGCGTCTCGCCCGACCACCAGGGCAAGGGTCTGGGCAGCGCCGTCGTGCTCCCCGGAGTGGAGGCGGCCG
AGCGCGCCGGGGTGCCCGCCTTCCTGGAGACCTCCGCGCCCCGCAACCTCCCCTTCTACGAGCGGCTCGG
CTTCACCGTCACCGCCGACGTCGAGGTGCCCGAAGGACCGCGCACCTGGTGCATGACCCGCAAGCCCGGT
GCCTGAAATCAACCTCTGGATTACAAAATTTGTGGGTAAACTTGTTTATTGCAGCTTATAATGGTTACAA
ATAAAGCAATAGCATCACAAATTTCACAAATAAAGCATTTTTTTCACTGCATTCTAGTTGTGGTTTGTCC
AAACTCATCAATGTATCTTATCATGTCTGGAATTGACTCAAATGATGTCAATTAGTCTATCAGAAGCTCA
TCTGGTCTCCCTTCCGGGGGACAAGACATCCCTGTTTAATATTTAAACAGCAGTGTTCCCAAACTGGGTT
CTTATATCCCTTGCTCTGGTCAACCAGGTTGCAGGGTTTCCTGTCCTCACAGGAACGAAGTCCCTAAAGA
AACAGTGGCAGCCAGGTTTAGCCCCGGAATTGACTGGATTCCTTTTTTAGGGCCCATTGGTATGGCTTTT
TCCCCGTATCCCCCCAGGTGTCTGCAGGCTCAAAGAGCAGCGAGAAGCGTTCAGAGGAAAGCGATCCCGT
GCCACCTTCCCCGTGCCCGGGCTGTCCCCGCACGCTGCCGGCTCGGGGATGCGGGGGGAGCGCCGGACCG
GAGCGGAGCCCCGGGCGGCTCGCTGCTGCCCCCTAGCGGGGGAGGGACGTAATTACATCCCTGGGGGCTT
TGGGGGGGGGCTGTCCCTGATATCTATAACAAGAAAATATATATATAATAAGTTATCACGTAAGTAGAAC
ATGAAATAACAATATAATTATCGTATGAGTTAAATCTTAAAAGTCACGTAAAAGATAATCATGCGTCATT
TTGACTCACGCGGTCGTTATAGTTCAAAATCAGTGACACTTACCGCATTGACAAGCACGCCTCACGGGAG
CTCCAAGCGGCGACTGAGATGTCCTAAATGCACAGCGACGGATTCGCGCTATTTAGAAAGAGAGAGCAAT
ATTTCAAGAATGCATGCGTCAATTTTACGCAGACTATCTTTCTAGGGTTAATCTAGCTGCATCAGGATCA
TATCGTCGGGTCTTTTTTCCGGCTCAGTCATCGCCCAAGCTGGCGCTATCTGGGCATCGGGGAGGAAGAA
GCCCGTGCCTTTTCCCGCGAGGTTGAAGCGGCATGGAAAGAGTTTGCCGAGGATGACTGCTGCTGCATTG
ACGTTGAGCGAAAACGCACGTTTACCATGATGATTCGGGAAGGTGTGGCCATGCACGCCTTTAACGGTGA
ACTGTTCGTTCAGGCCACCTGGGATACCAGTTCGTCGCGGCTTTTCCGGACACAGTTCCGGATGGTCAGC
CCGAAGCGCATCAGCAACCCGAACAATACCGGCGACAGCCGGAACTGCCGTGCCGGTGTGCAGATTAATG
ACAGCGGTGCGGCGCTGGGATATTACGTCAGCGAGGACGGGTATCCTGGCTGGATGCCGCAGAAATGGAC
ATGGATACCCCGTGAGTTACCCGGCGGGCGCGCTTGGCGTAATCATGGTCATAGCTGTTTCCTGTGTGAA
ATTGTTATCCGCTCACAATTCCACACAACATACGAGCCGGAAGCATAAAGTGTAAAGCCTGGGGTGCCTA
ATGAGTGAGCTAACTCACATTAATTGCGTTGCGCTCACTGCCCGCTTTCCAGTCGGGAAACCTGTCGTGC
CAGCTGCATTAATGAATCGGCCAACGCGCGGGGAGAGGCGGTTTGCGTATTGGGCGCTCTTCCGCTTCCT
CGCTCACTGACTCGCTGCGCTCGGTCGTTCGGCTGCGGCGAGCGGTATCAGCTCACTCAAAGGCGGTAAT
ACGGTTATCCACAGAATCAGGGGATAACGCAGGAAAGAACATGTGAGCAAAAGGCCAGCAAAAGGCCAGG
AACCGTAAAAAGGCCGCGTTGCTGGCGTTTTTCCATAGGCTCCGCCCCCCTGACGAGCATCACAAAAATC
GACGCTCAAGTCAGAGGTGGCGAAACCCGACAGGACTATAAAGATACCAGGCGTTTCCCCCTGGAAGCTC
CCTCGTGCGCTCTCCTGTTCCGACCCTGCCGCTTACCGGATACCTGTCCGCCTTTCTCCCTTCGGGAAGC
GTGGCGCTTTCTCATAGCTCACGCTGTAGGTATCTCAGTTCGGTGTAGGTCGTTCGCTCCAAGCTGGGCT
GTGTGCACGAACCCCCCGTTCAGCCCGACCGCTGCGCCTTATCCGGTAACTATCGTCTTGAGTCCAACCC
GGTAAGACACGACTTATCGCCACTGGCAGCAGCCACTGGTAACAGGATTAGCAGAGCGAGGTATGTAGGC
GGTGCTACAGAGTTCTTGAAGTGGTGGCCTAACTACGGCTACACTAGAAGAACAGTATTTGGTATCTGCG
CTCTGCTGAAGCCAGTTACCTTCGGAAAAAGAGTTGGTAGCTCTTGATCCGGCAAACAAACCACCGCTGG
TAGCGGTGGTTTTTTTGTTTGCAAGCAGCAGATTACGCGCAGAAAAAAAGGATCTCAAGAAGATCCTTTG
ATCTTTTCTACGGGGTCTGACGCTCAGTGGAACGAAAACTCACGTTAAGGGATTTTGGTCATGAGATTAT
CAAAAAGGATCTTCACCTAGATCCTTTTAAATTAAAAATGAAGTTTTAAATCAATCTAAAGTATATATGA
GTAAACTTGGTCTGACAGTTACCAATGCTTAATCAGTGAGGCACCTATCTCAGCGATCTGTCTATTTCGT
TCATCCATAGTTGCCTGACTCCCCGTCGTGTAGATAACTACGATACGGGAGGGCTTACCATCTGGCCCCA
GTGCTGCAATGATACCGCGAGACCCACGCTCACCGGCTCCAGATTTATCAGCAATAAACCAGCCAGCCGG
AAGGGCCGAGCGCAGAAGTGGTCCTGCAACTTTATCCGCCTCCATCCAGTCTATTAATTGTTGCCGGGAA
GCTAGAGTAAGTAGTTCGCCAGTTAATAGTTTGCGCAACGTTGTTGCCATTGCTACAGGCATCGTGGTGT
CACGCTCGTCGTTTGGTATGGCTTCATTCAGCTCCGGTTCCCAACGATCAAGGCGAGTTACATGATCCCC
CATGTTGTGCAAAAAAGCGGTTAGCTCCTTCGGTCCTCCGATCGTTGTCAGAAGTAAGTTGGCCGCAGTG
TTATCACTCATGGTTATGGCAGCACTGCATAATTCTCTTACTGTCATGCCATCCGTAAGATGCTTTTCTG
TGACTGGTGAGTACTCAACCAAGTCATTCTGAGAATAGTGTATGCGGCGACCGAGTTGCTCTTGCCCGGC
GTCAATACGGGATAATACCGCGCCACATAGCAGAACTTTAAAAGTGCTCATCATTGGAAAACGTTCTTCG
GGGCGAAAACTCTCAAGGATCTTACCGCTGTTGAGATCCAGTTCGATGTAACCCACTCGTGCACCCAACT
GATCTTCAGCATCTTTTACTTTCACCAGCGTTTCTGGGTGAGCAAAAACAGGAAGGCAAAATGCCGCAAA
AAAGGGAATAAGGGCGACACGGAAATGTTGAATACTCATACTCTTCCTTTTTCAATATTATTGAAGCATT
TATCAGGGTTATTGTCTCATGAGCGGATACATATTTGAATGTATTTAGAAAAATAAACAAATAGGGGTTC
CGCGCACATTTCCCCGAAAAGTGCCACCTAAATTGTAAGCGTTAATATTTTGTTAAAATTCGCGTTAAAT
TTTTGTTAAATCAGCTCATTTTTTAACCAATAGGCCGAAATCGGCAAAATCCCTTATAAATCAAAAGAAT
AGACCGAGATAGGGT
[37 nt withheld, positions 8766-8802]
AAAGAACGTGGACTCCAACGTCAAAGG
[49 nt withheld, positions 8830-8878]
T
[91 nt withheld, positions 8880-8970]
G
[124 nt withheld, positions 8972-9095]
CCCATTCGCCATTCAGGCTGCGCAACTGTTGGGAAGGGCGATCGGTGCGGGCCTCTTCGCTATTACGCCA
GCTGGCGAAAGGGGGATGTGCTGCAAGGCGATTAAGTTGGGTAACGCCAGGGTTTTCCCAGTCACGACGT
T
